>Addgene plasmid #100007 | pOD2049-csnControl | addgene full sequence | sequence record 193784 | Addgene NGS Result
GGGCCCTGTCGGATTATGGGCTCTTCTTTTATCCTCTACTTTCTTTCTAGAAAATGCAAATGTTGAGTCA
GAAATTGCTGAATGGAGTACAACTGCAATGGGTTTAGCTTATGTTTCTGGAACAATTACTGGTGGAATTG
TGATTGAAAAGTAAGGTTATATTTCATTTCAATAAATGTTACCACAGTATAACAAAAACAAGTTACATTG
TTCAGAGTATGTCTGAATGTATTATTATTATTGTATTTGTGCATCAGTACTGTAGTTGTACTGAAGAAGG
GTTTAAAATAATCTCAACGTTTTTAAGACGAGTTAGTGAGAATACGGTCGCAGTTAGGATGTTTGGACAT
AGTTTTATTAGATAATCGTGAACTAACTCACTATAAAAACCCGCTAACTCATTGAATAAGATAGTTTTAA
ACGTTCAAAATTTGAAGACAAAATTGTATGAATAAGTTTACAGAGTTGGTCGACGCAAGCTTCTCCTTCT
CTTCACATTTCTCAATAATTTAGCTCTAATTGCATTCGTATTCTTCGCAAAAATACGTATTCTGATTGAC
CCGATGAAATACGGATGCCTAGTTGCATTGATCATCTACGGTTATACTTATGGGTGAGGTTTTTCAAATA
TATTTTGATTTAATCGAATAATGAAATTTCAGAACTGGAGTTGGTCCAATTTCGTGGTTTATATCCTCTG
AACTGGTACCTCAAAAACATCGTAGTATTGCTCAATCTGTGGCATATTCAATGAATACTGTAATGGTGGT
TATCAGTACATTTACAGTATTACCTCTATATTCCGTTATTGGTAGTTATGCTTTCCTTATTCTATATTCA
ATTCCTTCATTTATAAGTATGCTTATATTATTTCGCTACTTACCGGAAACCAAAGGACGAGAGATTCATG
ATATTGTGAATGAACTTAAAAAAAAATGAAAACCTTTGAAAACGTTCATACGGCCGAAATTTTACTTGAT
CGAGCCAATTGAACTTTTGTTAAGACTTACAGAAAAGTGAGAGATTTTGTTACAAAAAAGTGAGAAAAAA
GCGAAAATGAACAGGAAAAAGAAGAAAAATACACCCGAAGTATCATATAAAAATTAAAAAGATTGTTTGA
CCTGGCGGAACTTTTTTGCAAAAACTCTGAATATCCATGGCACATGCTTCGTGCAAAACAGGATCCAAAT
GAATATCAACAAGAGATTCTTGAAGACGACGAGCCACTTGCTCAGAGCATTGCTTATCTCGAATGAGACC
CTTGTTAAAATCATTTTTCAAACATTATATGACATTGTCGAAATGTCCTCCTGATTCCATGATGGTAGCA
AACTCACTTCGTCTTTGAGCCAATTTATCCAAGTCCTTGTAAAAAGTATTCGAAAATTGTTAACGGATAA
AATGTTTATTATAATATCAAAAACAATTTGTCAGTTGACCACTTTTTGATATATTTGACAGAAACCGGGA
TGAATTGGCTCAAAGTTAGGGCGCCCTTCTATTACAGGGTTTCTGATAACAAACCGGTTATTAACTCCCA
ACAAGGGATGATTTCAATTCATCATGCTCAAATTGACCCAAATTAAGTTACATGACAAATTCATCGCCCT
TTTCAACTCTTCTTGGCTCATCATCTGTTATTCTGTTCCTATTCTGTCTGCACCCTATACCCCTTTGCAT
ACTCTCTCGTCATTCCTTTCTTGGATAGTGTCTTCTTCTCCCCAGCTCTGCTACTTCTATGACTTGCGCC
CGCTGCTTTTCCGCTCGTTCCTCTCCTCTCTGACGTCTTCTTCTGCTTCTTTTCTCCTTCCTTTTTCCCT
TCTCAATCTTCCTCTTTTTCCCATTTCTGTCAATCATTCGAAGAAGAAGAAGAAGAAGACCCTCATTCAT
TTCATTTTTTTTTCTGTCGGTGTGTGCTGCTCGGTTAAGAGTGAGCTCTCTATTCCACGTCTTCTTCTTT
TTCTTCTTCGATTCGAATCAATCACTCCACCAAAACGCATTCGTTTTTGGGATTCACCCCGCGGTTCGCA
ATAGGTTTCTTTTTCAAATTATTAGCGTTATAAATAGAAAAATGGTGGAGTTTCAATAAAAATGATAATT
TACAAAGTGTATTTTGATTACATGTACTCAAAAAGGTTGAAATTTTTCATACCAGTTTTCCGGAAATCCA
TCTGATATCATTATCGTATTTTTCTTTTTAAAAATGTTTTCAAAAAAAAACAAAATATAGCTGGTTATTT
GGCACCCTCTAATTACCATTTTCCTGTCACACCACACTCTTTTCCTTCTTCCACTTCTTTCCGTTTTCAG
CCGCTTCCAACCAAACCGATATGAAAGCCGAGCAACAACGATCGATTCCACCCGGCTCGGCGACCTTCCC
GTCGCAGGTGAGACTCAGAAAACTAGAGAAACCGCTCAACTAACTCTTGATATCCGATTTCATTCTTTTC
TCTTTTCTTTTTGTTGAACTTTTCCATATTTCCAGATGCCACGGCCACCACCAAGCACCGAACAAGGAAT
CACAACGGAATCGGAGCTTGCGAAGAAAGCTCAAATCACTCCGAACGACGTTTTAGCACTTCCGGGAATC
ACTCAAGGTATCTTGCTCCCTTTGGATTTCAGTTTAAAACATAAATTTAGGATTCTTATGCTCCCCATCT
GCGAACATCTATAACATCGAGTTCACCAAGTTCCAAATCCGTGATCTGGACACTGAGCAAGTGCTTTTCG
AGATCGCCAAACCGGAGAACGATCAGGAGAATGATGAGTCGCCACAGGAGTCGGCAAGATACGTGCGTTA
TAGATTTGCTCCAAACTTTTTGAAACTCAAAACGGTCGGAGCAACTGTGGAATTCAAAGTAGGAGACATC
CCAATCCATCATTTCCGAATGATCGAACGTCACTTCTTCAAAGATCGCCTTCTGAAGTGTTTTGACTTTG
AATTCGGATTCTGTATTCCGAATTCACGAAACAACTGTGAACATATCTATGAGTTCCCTCAACTCTCTCA
ACAACTCAGTGAGTCATTATTCTAAAAAGTACAATTCAAAAGACTAATCTCTTTTTCAGTGGACGACATG
ATCAACAATCCAAACGAGACTCGTTCTGACAGCTTCTATTTCGTCGATAACAAACTCGTCATGCACAACA
AAGCCGACTACTCATATGATGCATAAATATTTAATACAAAAATGTTCTGGATAATTATTCTGTCGAATAG
AAAAAAAACTCCAAATGTGATTAAATTCCAATAATTCCTGTCTAGTTTGTTCCTTCCCCTTCCCCTTCTC
ATGTTCAATGCATTCCTAAGCTTTTCAGTTCCCCCCTTGTTTCTATATTTTTTCGCTGTCCTGTCACACT
CGCTAAAAACACTAATCACACGGAAATCTGTTTTCAATAAAAACTCCAACTTTAACTCATTTTCAATTTC
AACTGAAAGATTTTTTCATTAGAGAATGTCTAGAACTAGGCCCGGGCTACGTAATACGACTCACTTAAGG
CCTTGACTAGAGGGTACCAGAGCTCATTTTATAATTGCTTATATGTAGTAGTTATATTTTCAGTTTTCAT
TACATTTCATGGGTATTTATTTATTAACTATAATCTTGTATAAGACGATGTAATTATGAAACAACGATTT
CACACTTCCGGTTTTCATGTAAAATTTTTTTCGTTCCAAATAAATTGTTATAAAATTAATTACATCTTTC
ATCAAACTTCAAAAATGAAATTGCATTTTTAATAATTAGGAGTCTATTACGGAATTCATTAAATTTCAGA
AAACAAAGTTAACTATATATTTCTCTAGTAGTTCCTTTCCCAGGAGACCCTTCCAAGATTTGTATCCACA
TGTTACCATAGTAACCACTCATTGCTTCTCGCTCACATTGTCTGCTCCCTCTCTTGGGGCTTATATCTCT
TTCAAGCTATTACCTTCATTAGTATACATCTATGAGTGAGTGTTCCGCGAGTACCAGTCAGTTATCTACT
TTCTGTGTAAATGAGATACCATGGAAGTTGGTTCCACAGGTAAAAATCTTGAAAACCACTCAGTTTCGAC
AAAACAAAAATTTCAGACTTGCGACGAATTCAGCGAATACGAGTTCATAGATGAAAAATATAGGTGAGGA
TCTCTAGATATATATCTATTAAATTTTATAACCTTTTCAGGCGCCTTTCTGACGTAGAATCGTTTGTCTG
GAAGTGGTCGCCGTGTGGAAGATATGGAATTGATCTTCCGGGCGGTCGTGACGTCATTAACCAACAACTA
CGTGACCGTATGGCTGTATTCGATCTACATACGAACAAATGGACCCTATACACCATGGACCGTGGTGCTT
TCGAAATTCCACGAGTTTGCTTTCTCTACTGGGCACGAAACGATATAATCGGCACAATAACCCTTGTAGT
AAGTGTCCGATCTACCATACCTAATCCAAAAAATAAAATTTCAGAAAGACTATGAAGCAGGACCGGATGA
TGAAATTCCATTGAAATTCAAGCAATCATTCTTCTACGTATCTCACGAAACACAGACATTAGTGTACTCT
GGTTCATGCAAGTACCGTACGAATAAAACAATCGTAGCATCTTATTGGTACCATATTTTCGAAAATCGAC
GTGGCGAACCGTTCATTGATCACAATAACTACCTGTGGTTGGTATTCTCAAACGGAGTGGATTCTCTGAT
TCTTCTTCCATTTATTCCAACTTCAACGTGTTTCAAAGCGAAATGTGTATCATTTGATATGAACGATATC
GTCAGTCAATTCACTGGTATTCGCGTATTTCTCGATCCATTTGTATCATCTCACTACGTGCCATGGGTCT
ACAGAAATGACGTTAATTTTTTCATTAGGATTGATTCGCATTCATTTATCGAGGAGCAAAACCGGGACTA
TGGTCTAGATCCGCAAATTGATAACCCGGAGACGAAACCGCACAGAGGAGTATTTCAACTTCGTGTGAAT
TTGAAAGATGTCATCGAAAAGGGCGAAAAAGATGCGATTCATGCAGTTAATCCTGAAACAATAGAGACAA
GATTCAATCGAGGTGACATTGAACTATGGCGAAAAATCAGCGATGAGCTCCGTCAAGAACATCAGAGCAT
AGCACAGCATGGCAAAATGGTTGTAGTACAACGATGGTCACACTTTACTGTTGATATGGGGCTCAGCAAG
AAAATGAGAACCGTAGGATATGAAAATATTATTTGTTGATAGTTTATTAATTTAATTTCAGCGTGTTGCC
GATTTGGACGCCCGTGATTACTGTTGCAGCCATAAGCCACGTAATTCGTCATTCTGCTGTATTGACTTGG
ACAGCGAGCGAATCAAGGCTGTGGATGCTCTCATTCTTGGGTACAAATTAATCTATTTTTTTCCTAAGTA
TTTTTTTTTCAGAACTGACGTGGTTCTTCCCCATCCTAGTGGCTCTGTATTCCTATTTCGATACAAGGAA
AATTATGGTAATCCCTCCACCAAATAGACGTTTTCTTCATCGTAATTTTTCAGGGATGAGTTATTGCGAG
CTTCCATTCTTCCAGCCACTTTCATTGAAGCTAAAATGTATTCAAGTTCTCAAGGAATCTGTCGAAATCG
ACCCAAGTTACTATAGAATCAAATGCTGCCTTAAAATGCAAGAAGAACTTGAAAAAGAAACTGCCGAAAA
TTTGTGCACGATAAATATTCAACAATAATGGTCTCTTCTCAATAAAGGTTGTATATTTATTCATCTTATT
GAATCTGCCATTTCCTCGTTTTTGCGAGTTTATATACCTTCCAATTTTCTTTCTATTGTATTTTCAACTT
CTAATTTTAATTCAGGGAAACTGCTTCAACGCATCATGGGAGGTAGGGCCGGCTCTGTCTCAAAGGGTGA
AGAAGATAACATGGCAATTATTAAAGAGTTTATGCGTTTCAAGGTGCATATGGAGGGATCTGTCAATGGG
CATGAGTTTGAAATTGAAGGTGAAGGAGAAGGCCGACCATATGAGGGAACACAAACCGCAAAACTAAAGG
TAAGTTTAAACATATATATACTAACTAACCCTGATTATTTAAATTTTCAGGTAACTAAAGGCGGACCATT
ACCATTCGCCTGGGACATCCTCTCTCCACAGTTCATGTATGGAAGTAAAGCTTATGTTAAACATCCGGCA
GATATACCAGATTATTTGAAACTTTCATTCCCGGAGGGTTTTAAGTGGGAACGCGTAATGAATTTTGAAG
ACGGAGGAGTTGTTACAGTGACGCAAGACTCAAGGTAAGTTTAAACAGTTCGGTACTAACTAACCATACA
TATTTAAATTTTCAGCCTCCAAGATGGAGAATTTATTTATAAAGTCAAACTTCGAGGAACGAATTTCCCC
TCGGATGGACCTGTTATGCAGAAGAAGACTATGGGATGGGAAGCTTCAAGTGAAAGAATGTACCCTGAAG
ACGGTGCTCTTAAGGGAGAGATTAAACAACGTCTTAAATTGAAAGATGGAGGACATTACGATGCTGAGGT
AAGTTTAAACATGATTTTACTAACTAACTAATCTGATTTAAATTTTCAGGTGAAGACAACTTACAAAGCC
AAAAAACCAGTTCAGCTGCCAGGAGCGTACAATGTTAATATTAAACTGGATATCACCTCCCACAACGAGG
ATTACACTATCGTTGAGCAATATGAAAGAGCTGAAGGGCGGCACTCGACAGGTGGCATGGATGAATTGTA
TAAGGGAGGAGGAGGAGGTGGAATGCCACCAAAGCCATCTGCCAAGGGAGCCAAGAAGGCCGCCAAGACC
GTTACGAAGCCAAAGGACGGAAAGAAGAGACGTCATGCCCGTAAGGAATCATACTCCGTCTACATCTACC
GTGTCCTCAAGCAAGTTCATCCAGACACTGGAGTTTCCTCCAAAGCCATGTCTATCATGAACTCTTTTGT
CAACGATGTCTTCGAGCGTATTGCTGCTGAAGCATCCCGTCTTGCTCACTACAACAAGCGTTCCACAATC
TCATCCCGCGAAATTCAGACCGCTGTCCGTCTGATCCTTCCAGGAGAGCTTGCCAAGCACGCCGTGTCTG
AGGGAACCAAGGCCGTTACCAAGTACACTTCCAGCAAGTAAATGCAAGATCCTTTCAAGCATTCCCTTCT
TCTCTATCACTCTTCTTTCTTTTTGTCAAAAAATTCTCTCGCTAATTTATTTGCTTTTTTAATGTTATTA
TTTTATGACTTTTTATAGTCACTGAAAAGTTTGCATCTGAGTGAAGTGAATGCTATCAAAATGTGATTCT
GTCTGATGTACTTTCACAATCTCTCTTCAATTCCATTTTGAAGTGCTTTAAACCCGAAAGGTTGAGAAAA
ATGCGAGCGCTCAAATATTTGTATTGTGTTCGTTGAGTGACCCAACAAAAAGAGGAAACTTTATTGTGCC
GCCAAGAAAAAAGTCTCATTGCAGCTTTTGTTCCCTTTAGTGAGGGTTAATTCATTCGAAGATCTGCCCA
CTAGTGAGTCGTATTATAAGTGCAAGTAAGATCAGTGTTTGTTTCGATATCAGTCTGTTTCGTAACGGTC
TTCTGTATAACTACAAAAAAGAATAAAAAACCGTATCACAACTGAGAAAAAAGACAAAACTTATTGAACA
GTGTTCCTTTCAAAAAATTATTTTGTAAAAAATCGAGTTTTTCTCCAAAATAACGCACGCAATCAAAAAC
AAGAAAACTAACGTGTTCTCCTGGGCGTGGAACTCCTTATCAAGATTACCATTATTGTCTGTCAGAATTG
ATATTTCAATTATTTCATATCTAGACAAACCCGGGTGTCTTGCATTTATTAGTACTGTGAGTTTACATAC
AAACGAGGCTTACTCAGATAACATAGAGTCACCTCTAATTAGCAAAAACCCATTTCTAATTAGCTATTTC
GACCAGTTCTAAAGTCACCGTAATTAGAAATGGTTTTTGTAGCTTTTCTAATTAGAAATGACCCCGAGAT
AAGTGAAATATGGCATTTTCTGGGTTTTCTAGTAAGAAATGATCCCGCACGTAGTGATTCCGCGTTACAA
GCCAAATTCAAATTAAAAAAGTATATTACACAATTCAAGTTACATTATTTTCAGGAAACAATGGCGAAGA
GCAAAGCAGAGATTCAAAAGGAGGAAAGAGACAACAGATATGAACGAAGACTTCTTGAAAAGAGAAAGAG
ACATGAGGTGAGTAACCATGATAATAAATAATCAAGTAAGGGCTATAGATTTATAAATTCTGGAGTTAAC
AGTTTCGAAAAAAAGTAGTTTTCATATGTGCGAAGGAATATCAAAAATAGGGGAATAGCCTAAACGAGTG
AGAAAATTAAATGTTTGTTATTTTTTCAAAAATGTCTGCAGGGCCGTTATCCTTTCAAATGCACTCTATC
AAACATAGATCATATCCATCATATCTTATCCAGAATTTATATCATATCCAAGATTGAGAGCGTTTCAAGG
AAAATCTCAAACAACCATACAATTTTGTAGATCGACAACAAGGCCTCCACTTCTTCATCGATGGCCTCTG
CAGCACCTGCACCACCAAGTTTGTATTTTTCATATTAATATAAAGTGAGCCACGCATAGTCGTTTTTAGG
ATTTTTGCCAGATCGATGTCGCGCAAACAGACTGTTTTTTTTTCTTTGAAAGCCGTGCGTGACATGGGCC
ACGGATTGTAACGCCGCGCTGGATGGATAAAAATTTATTCAGTTTTTTAGCCTTTACAAAATATGGTTCG
ACTACTTTCTTTATTTTTACATTTTTATAGGTGCTCATTGAGCTGAGATATTTTGGGTATAATCGGAAAA
TCGCTGATTTTGGTCATTTTTCTGCACTAAAGATTACACAAAAAGTTCAGTATTTAGATTCATTGTTGAA
AATTGGGGATGATCTACAGATACATATCGCCGTGTTCAAAAACACACGTGCTGTGACGTCGTGACTGGGG
AAAACCCTGGCGTTACCCAACTTAATCGCCTTGCAGCACATCCCCCTTTCGCCAGCTGGCGTAATAGCGA
AGAGGCCCGCACCGATCGCCCTTCCCAACAGTTGCGCAGCCTGAATGGCGAATGGCGCCTGATGCGGTAT
TTTCTCCTTACGCATCTGTGCGGTATTTCACACCGCATATGGTGCACTCTCAGTGCAATCTGCTCTGATG
CCGCATAGTTAAGCCAGCCCCGACACCCGCCAACACCCGCTGACGCGCCCTGACGGGCTTGTCTGCTCCC
GGCATCCGCTTACAGACAAGCTGTGACCGTCTCCGGGAGCTGCATGTGTCAGAGGTTTTCACCGTCATCA
CCGAAACGCGCGAGACGAAAGGGCCTCGTGATACGCCTATTTTTATAGGTTAATGTCATGATAATAATGG
TTTCTTAGACGTCAGGTGGCACTTTTCGGGGAAATGTGCGCGGAACCCCTATTTGTTTATTTTTCTAAAT
ACATTCAAATATGTATCCGCTCATGAGACAATAACCCTGATAAATGCTTCAATAATATTGAAAAAGGAAG
AGTATGAGTATTCAACATTTCCGTGTCGCCCTTATTCCCTTTTTTGCGGCATTTTGCCTTCCTGTTTTTG
CTCACCCAGAAACGCTGGTGAAAGTAAAAGATGCTGAAGATCAGTTGGGTGCACGAGTGGGTTACATCGA
ACTGGATCTCAACAGCGGTAAGATCCTTGAGAGTTTTCGCCCCGAAGAACGTTTTCCAATGATGAGCACT
TTTAAAGTTCTGCTATGTGGCGCGGTATTATCCCGTATTGACGCCGGGCAAGAGCAACTCGGTCGCCGCA
TACACTATTCTCAGAATGACTTGGTTGAGTACTCACCAGTCACAGAAAAGCATCTTACGGATGGCATGAC
AGTAAGAGAATTATGCAGTGCTGCCATAACCATGAGTGATAACACTGCGGCCAACTTACTTCTGACAACG
ATCGGAGGACCGAAGGAGCTAACCGCTTTTTTGCACAACATGGGGGATCATGTAACTCGCCTTGATCGTT
GGGAACCGGAGCTGAATGAAGCCATACCAAACGACGAGCGTGACACCACGATGCCTGTAGCAATGGCAAC
AACGTTGCGCAAACTATTAACTGGCGAACTACTTACTCTAGCTTCCCGGCAACAATTAATAGACTGGATG
GAGGCGGATAAAGTTGCAGGACCACTTCTGCGCTCGGCCCTTCCGGCTGGCTGGTTTATTGCTGATAAAT
CTGGAGCCGGTGAGCGTGGGTCTCGCGGTATCATTGCAGCACTGGGGTCAGATGGTAAGCCCTCCCGTAT
CGTAGTTATCTACACGACGGGGAGTCAGGCAACTATGGATGAACGAAATAGACAGATCGCTGAGATAGGT
GCCTCACTGATTAAGCATTGGTAACTGTCAGACCAAGTTTACTCATATATACTTTAGATTGATTTAAAAC
TTCATTTTTAATTTAAAAGGATCTAGGTGAAGATCCTTTTTGATAATCTCATGACCAAAATCCCTTAACG
TGAGTTTTCGTTCCACTGAGCGTCAGACCCCGTAGAAAAGATCAAAGGATCTTCTTGAGATCCTTTTTTT
CTGCGCGTAATCTGCTGCTTGCAAACAAAAAAACCACCGCTACCAGCGGTGGTTTGTTTGCCGGATCAAG
AGCTACCAACTCTTTTTCCGAAGGTAACTGGCTTCAGCAGAGCGCAGATACCAAATACTGTTCTTCTAGT
GTAGCCGTAGTTAGGCCACCACTTCAAGAACTCTGTAGCACCGCCTACATACCTCGCTCTGCTAATCCTG
TTACCAGTGGCTGCTGCCAGTGGCGATAAGTCGTGTCTTACCGGGTTGGACTCAAGACGATAGTTACCGG
ATAAGGCGCAGCGGTCGGGCTGAACGGGGGGTTCGTGCACACAGCCCAGCTTGGAGCGAACGACCTACAC
CGAACTGAGATACCTACAGCGTGAGCTATGAGAAAGCGCCACGCTTCCCGAAGGGAGAAAGGCGGACAGG
TATCCGGTAAGCGGCAGGGTCGGAACAGGAGAGCGCACGAGGGAGCTTCCAGGGGGAAACGCCTGGTATC
TTTATAGTCCTGTCGGGTTTCGCCACCTCTGACTTGAGCGTCGATTTTTGTGATGCTCGTCAGGGGGGCG
GAGCCTATGGAAAAACGCCAGCAACGCGGCCTTTTTACGGTTCCTGGTCTTTTGCTGGCCTTTTGCTCAC
ATGTTCTTTCCTGCGTTATCCCCTGATTCTGTGGATAACCGTATTACCGCCTTTGAGTGAGCTGATACCA
GCGGATAACAATTTCACA
Features (pLannotate 1.2.2; 17 found; start..end, strand, type, name):
   1114..1329    -  CDS            GSLG1_CAEEL (fragment): Experimental evidence at protein level: Swiss-Prot protein existence level 1. From Caenorhabditis elegans.
   2203..2220    -  misc_feature   P element 5' end (fragment): No description available
   2331..3173    +  CDS            unc-119: UN119_CAEEL - Experimental evidence at protein level: Swiss-Prot protein existence level 1. Myristoyl-binding protein that acts as a cargo adapter: specifically binds the myristoyl moiety of a subset of N-terminally myristoylated proteins and is required for their localization. Plays a key role in ciliary membrane localization of proteins. Required for the establishment or function of the nervous system. From Caenorhabditis elegans.
   3952..4029    +  CDS            zif-1 (fragment): ZIF1_CAEEL - Also known as tag-6. Experimental evidence at protein level: Swiss-Prot protein existence level 1. Probable substrate recognition component of a CBC (Cul2- ElonginB-ElonginC) E3 ubiquitin-protein ligase complex which mediates the ubiquitination and subsequent proteasomal degradation of target proteins. Ensures germline precursor cell asymmetry by targeting germline proteins for destruction if expressed in non-germline cells. This process also requires elc-1, cul-2, rbx-1 and ubc-2. From Caenorhabditis elegans.
   4074..5192    +  CDS            zif-1 (fragment): ZIF1_CAEEL - Also known as tag-6. Experimental evidence at protein level: Swiss-Prot protein existence level 1. Probable substrate recognition component of a CBC (Cul2- ElonginB-ElonginC) E3 ubiquitin-protein ligase complex which mediates the ubiquitination and subsequent proteasomal degradation of target proteins. Ensures germline precursor cell asymmetry by targeting germline proteins for destruction if expressed in non-germline cells. This process also requires elc-1, cul-2, rbx-1 and ubc-2. From Caenorhabditis elegans.
   5242..5469    +  CDS            zif-1 (fragment): ZIF1_CAEEL - Also known as tag-6. Experimental evidence at protein level: Swiss-Prot protein existence level 1. Probable substrate recognition component of a CBC (Cul2- ElonginB-ElonginC) E3 ubiquitin-protein ligase complex which mediates the ubiquitination and subsequent proteasomal degradation of target proteins. Ensures germline precursor cell asymmetry by targeting germline proteins for destruction if expressed in non-germline cells. This process also requires elc-1, cul-2, rbx-1 and ubc-2. From Caenorhabditis elegans.
   5468..5695    +  CDS            zif-1 (fragment): ZIF1_CAEEL - Also known as tag-6. Experimental evidence at protein level: Swiss-Prot protein existence level 1. Probable substrate recognition component of a CBC (Cul2- ElonginB-ElonginC) E3 ubiquitin-protein ligase complex which mediates the ubiquitination and subsequent proteasomal degradation of target proteins. Ensures germline precursor cell asymmetry by targeting germline proteins for destruction if expressed in non-germline cells. This process also requires elc-1, cul-2, rbx-1 and ubc-2. From Caenorhabditis elegans.
   5867..6724    +  CDS            mCherry: mCherry is a basic (constitutively fluorescent) red fluorescent protein published in 2004, derived from Discosoma sp.. It is reported to be a very rapidly-maturing monomer with low acid sensitivity.
   6743..7108    +  CDS            his-11: H2B1_CAEEL - Experimental evidence at protein level: Swiss-Prot protein existence level 1. Core component of nucleosome. Nucleosomes wrap and compact DNA into chromatin, limiting DNA accessibility to the cellular machineries which require DNA as a template. Histones thereby play a central role in transcription regulation, DNA repair, DNA replication and chromosomal stability. DNA accessibility is regulated via a complex set of post-translational modifications of histones, also called histone code, and nucleosome remodeling. From Caenorhabditis elegans.
   7112..7435    +  terminator     tbb-2 terminator: tbb-2; transcription terminator for the C. elegans tubulin beta-2 gene
   7454..7472    -  promoter       T3 promoter: promoter for bacteriophage T3 RNA polymerase
   8946..9082    +  CDS            lacZα (fragment): LacZα fragment of β-galactosidase; lacZ fragment
   9088..9187    -  misc_feature   bom (fragment): basis of mobility region from pBR322
   9289..9324    -  CDS            rop (fragment): Rop protein, which maintains plasmids at low copy number; rop
   9419..9523    +  promoter       AmpR promoter: bla
   9524..10384   +  CDS            AmpR: β-lactamase; bla; confers resistance to ampicillin, carbenicillin, and related antibiotics
  10555..11143   +  rep_origin     ori: high-copy-number ColE1/pMB1/pBR322/pUC origin of replication
