[The description below was written by a language model from this plasmid's Addgene catalogue record and pLannotate feature annotations shown in this document.]
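Description:
pOD2049-csnControl is a MosSCI targeting vector built on the pCFJ151 backbone, designed for Mos1 transposon-mediated single-copy transgene insertion into the C. elegans genome. In bacteria it is maintained as a high-copy plasmid through a ColE1/pUC-type origin and selected with ampicillin via the β-lactamase gene. In worms, the C. briggsae unc-119(+) rescue gene serves as the selectable marker, restoring normal movement to unc-119 mutant animals that have acquired the transgene. The C. elegans genomic sequence detected by annotation near the start of the record (a fragment matching GSLG1) is probably part of the homology regions that direct insertion at the Mos1 site, although the table does not label the arms explicitly.

The payload expresses zif-1, which encodes the substrate-recognition adaptor of a Cul2–ElonginB–ElonginC E3 ubiquitin ligase. Expression is driven by the osm-6 promoter, which restricts it to ciliated sensory neurons; this promoter is named in the catalogue entry but not annotated in the feature table. The zif-1 coding region appears as several fragments, consistent with an intron-containing gene. Downstream lie mCherry and the histone H2B gene his-11, followed by the tbb-2 terminator. This suggests a nuclear red fluorescent marker for cells expressing the transgene, but the record does not say how it is coupled to zif-1.

The plasmid is the control for pOD2048-csnDEG in a toolkit for GFP-mediated tissue-specific protein degradation. No GFP-binding module is listed or annotated. The sequence record is 11,288 nt, whereas the catalogue lists 14,163 bp; the reason for this discrepancy is not given.
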