Addgene plasmid #100007: pOD2049-csnControl
Purpose: MosSCI targeting vector expressing an ubiquitin ligase adaptor ZIF-1, serving as a control for pOD2048-csnDEG. Expression is controlled by Posm-6 (ciliated sensory neuron specific).
Depositing lab: Karen Oegema. Depositing organization: Ludwig Institute For Cancer Research, San Diego Branch. Publication: A toolkit for GFP-mediated tissue-specific protein degradation in C. elegans. Wang S, Tang NH, Lara-Gonzalez P, Zhao Z, Cheerambathur DK, Prevo B, Chisholm AD, Desai A, Oegema K. Development. 2017 Jun 15. pii: dev.150094. doi: 10.1242/dev.150094. PubMed 28619826.
Backbone
  Vector backbone: pCFJ151
  Backbone manufacturer: Christian Frøkjær-Jensen (Erik Jorgensen lab)
  Backbone size w/o insert (bp): 7328
  Total vector size (bp): 14163
  Vector type: Targeting vector for Mos1 transposon mediated single copy transgene insertion
  Selectable markers: Cb-unc-119(+)
Growth in bacteria
  Bacterial resistance: Ampicillin, 100 μg/mL
  Growth temperature: 37°C
  Growth strain: DH5alpha
  Copy number: High Copy
Gene/Insert 1
  Gene/Insert name: zif-1
  Species: C. elegans (nematode)
  Insert size (bp): 1594
  Entrez Gene: zif-1 (a.k.a. CELE_F59B2.6)
Gene/Insert 2
  Gene/Insert name: unc-119
  Species: C. briggsae
  Insert size (bp): 1971
Terms and licenses: Academic/Nonprofit Terms; Industry Terms: Not Available to Industry
How to cite: pOD2049-csnControl was a gift from Karen Oegema (Addgene plasmid # 100007 ; http://n2t.net/addgene:100007 ; RRID:Addgene_100007)
